Addgene plasmid #165491: pAAV Syn 2xLyn-ERex-Venus-bPAC(F198Y)
Purpose: Neuronal expression of PACmn, a photoactivatable adenylyl cyclase derived from bPAC, membrane-anchored, no/reduced dark activity .
Depositing lab: Thomas Oertner. Depositing organization: Universitaetsklinikum Hamburg-Eppendorf. Publication: PACmn for improved optogenetic control of intracellular cAMP. Yang S, Constantin OM, Sachidanandan D, Hofmann H, Kunz TC, Kozjak-Pavlovic V, Oertner TG, Nagel G, Kittel RJ, Gee CE, Gao S. BMC Biol. 2021 Oct 18;19(1):227. doi: 10.1186/s12915-021-01151-9. PubMed 34663304.
Backbone
  Vector backbone: pAAV
  Backbone manufacturer: Stratagene
  Backbone size w/o insert (bp): 4697
  Total vector size (bp): 6470
  Vector type: Mammalian Expression, AAV
Growth in bacteria
  Bacterial resistance: Ampicillin, 100 μg/mL
  Growth temperature: 37°C
  Growth strain: NEB Stable
  Copy number: High Copy
Gene/Insert
  Gene/Insert name: 2xLyn-ERex-Venus-bPAC(F198Y) (alt name: PACmn)
  Species: Synthetic; Beggiatoa
  Insert size (bp): 1902
  Promoter: hSyn1
  Tag / fusion protein: Venus
  Cloning method: Restriction Enzyme; 5′ cloning site EcoRI (not destroyed); 3′ cloning site HindIII (not destroyed)
  Sequencing primers: 5′ gactcagcgctgcctcagtctg; 3′ GTAATCCAGAGGTTGATTATCG
Resource information
  A portion of this plasmid was derived from a plasmid made by: Insert was assembled in the lab of Georg Nagel
Terms and licenses: Academic/Nonprofit Terms; Industry Terms: Not Available to Industry
How to cite: pAAV Syn 2xLyn-ERex-Venus-bPAC(F198Y) was a gift from Thomas Oertner (Addgene plasmid # 165491 ; http://n2t.net/addgene:165491 ; RRID:Addgene_165491)
