[The description below was written by a language model from this plasmid's Addgene catalogue record and pLannotate feature annotations shown in this document.]
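Description:
pAAV Syn 2xLyn-ERex-Venus-bPAC(F198Y) is an AAV transfer plasmid of about 6.5 kb, built on the Stratagene pAAV backbone, for neuronal expression of PACmn, a membrane-anchored photoactivatable adenylyl cyclase. It is propagated in bacteria through a high-copy ColE1/pUC-type origin and selected with ampicillin via the β-lactamase gene. The backbone also carries an f1/M13 phage origin and small pBR322-derived bom and rop remnants. AAV2 inverted terminal repeats flank the expression cassette, allowing it to be packaged into recombinant AAV particles when helper functions are supplied. The depositor's sequence shows two full ITRs. In the repository's sequencing result the upstream ITR is annotated only as short fragments, which may reflect the difficulty of reading through these repeats or a partial deletion in the sequenced stock.

The cassette is driven by the human synapsin I promoter, which restricts expression to neurons. The roughly 1.9 kb insert sits between EcoRI and HindIII sites and encodes a single fusion protein. By its name, this comprises two copies of a Lyn-derived membrane-targeting motif, an ER export signal, the yellow fluorescent protein Venus, and the Beggiatoa light-activated cyclase bPAC carrying the F198Y substitution. Only Venus is recognised by the automated annotation. The unannotated stretch downstream of it, before the WPRE, is where the bPAC coding region would lie. A WPRE and the human growth hormone polyadenylation signal follow, enhancing transcript stability and processing. According to the record, membrane anchoring and the point mutation give a cyclase with no or reduced dark activity. The construct is therefore suited to optogenetic elevation of intracellular cAMP in neurons, with Venus fluorescence reporting expression and localisation.
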