Features (pLannotate 1.2.2; 14 found; start..end, strand, type, name):
     27..474     +  promoter       hSyn promoter: human synapsin I promoter; confers neuron-specific expression (Kügler et al., 2003)
    600..1313    +  CDS            Venus: Venus is a basic (constitutively fluorescent) yellow fluorescent protein published in 2002, derived from Aequorea victoria. It is reported to be a rapidly-maturing weak dimer with moderate acid sensitivity.
   2391..2979    +  misc_feature   WPRE: woodchuck hepatitis virus posttranscriptional regulatory element
   2980..3000    +  misc_feature   MCS (fragment): pBluescript multiple cloning site
   3059..3535    +  polyA_signal   hGH poly(A) signal: human growth hormone polyadenylation signal
   3575..3715    +  repeat_region  AAV2 ITR: inverted terminal repeat of adeno-associated virus serotype 2 inverted
   3720..3771    -  misc_feature   bom (fragment): basis of mobility region from pBR322
   3790..4170    +  rep_origin     M13 ori (sequence partly withheld): M13 bacteriophage origin of replication; arrow indicates direction of (+) strand synthesis
   4246..4295    -  misc_feature   bom (fragment): basis of mobility region from pBR322
   4397..4432    -  CDS            rop (fragment): Rop protein, which maintains plasmids at low copy number; rop
   4527..4631    +  promoter       AmpR promoter: bla
   4632..5492    +  CDS            AmpR: β-lactamase; bla; confers resistance to ampicillin, carbenicillin, and related antibiotics
   5663..6251    +  rep_origin     ori: high-copy-number ColE1/pMB1/pBR322/pUC origin of replication
   6313..6453    -  repeat_region  AAV2 ITR: inverted terminal repeat of adeno-associated virus serotype 2 inverted
>Addgene plasmid #165491 | pAAV Syn 2xLyn-ERex-Venus-bPAC(F198Y) | depositor full sequence | sequence record 321717 | pAAV Syn 2xLyn-ERex-Venus-bPAC(F198Y) sequence 6470 bps
CTAGACTGCAGAGGGCCCTGCGTATGAGTGCAAGTGGGTTTTAGGACCAGGATGAGGCGGGGTGGGGGTG
CCTACCTGACGACCGACCCCGACCCACTGGACAAGCACCCAACCCCCATTCCCCAAATTGCGCATCCCCT
ATCAGAGAGGGGGAGGGGAAACAGGATGCGGCGAGGCGCGTGCGCACTGCCAGCTTCAGCACCGCGGACA
GTGCCTTCGCCCCCGCCTGGCGGCGCGCGCCACCGCCGCCTCAGCACTGAAGGCGCGCTGACGTCACTCG
CCGGTCCCCCGCAAACTCCCCTTCCCGGCCACCTTGGTCGCGTCCGCGCCGCCGCCGGCCCAGCCGGACC
GCACCACGCGAGGCGCGAGATAGGGGGGCACGGGCGCGACCATCTGCGCTGCGGCGCCGGCGACTCAGCG
CTGCCTCAGTCTGCGGTGGGCAGCGGAGGAGTCGTGTCGTGCCTGAGAGCGCAGTCGAATTCGCGGCCGC
CACCATGGGATGTATCAAATCGAAAGGTAAGGACAGCCTGTCAGGAAGTGGTTGCATTAAGAGCAAGGGA
AAGGATTCGTTCTGCTATGAAAATGAAGTTGCCAGATCTGTGAGCAAGGGCGAGGAGCTGTTCACCGGGG
TGGTGCCCATCCTGGTCGAGCTGGACGGCGACGTAAACGGCCACAAGTTCAGCGTGTCCGGCGAGGGCGA
GGGCGATGCCACCTACGGCAAGCTGACCCTGAAGCTGATCTGCACCACCGGCAAGCTGCCCGTGCCCTGG
CCCACCCTCGTGACCACCCTGGGCTACGGCCTGCAGTGCTTCGCCCGCTACCCCGACCACATGAAGCAGC
ACGACTTCTTCAAGTCCGCCATGCCCGAAGGCTACGTCCAGGAGCGCACCATCTTCTTCAAGGACGACGG
CAACTACAAGACCCGCGCCGAGGTGAAGTTCGAGGGCGACACCCTGGTGAACCGCATCGAGCTGAAGGGC
ATCGACTTCAAGGAGGACGGCAACATCCTGGGGCACAAGCTGGAGTACAACTACAACAGCCACAACGTCT
ATATCACCGCCGACAAGCAGAAGAACGGCATCAAGGCCAACTTCAAGATCCGCCACAACATCGAGGACGG
CGGCGTGCAGCTCGCCGACCACTACCAGCAGAACACCCCCATCGGCGACGGCCCCGTGCTGCTGCCCGAC
AACCACTACCTGAGCTACCAGTCCGCCCTGAGCAAAGACCCCAACGAGAAGCGCGATCACATGGTCCTGC
TGGAGTTCGTGACCGCCGCCGGGATCACTCTCGGCATGGACGAGCTGTACAAGCTCGAGAAGATGAAGCG
GCTGGTGTACATCAGCAAGATCAGCGGCCACCTGAGCCTGGAAGAGATCCAGCGGATCGGCAAGGTGTCC
ATCAAGAACAACCAGCGGGACAACATCACCGGCGTGCTGCTGTACCTGCAGGGCCTGTTCTTCCAGATCC
TGGAAGGCGAGAACGAGAAGGTGGACAAGCTGTACAAGAAAATCCTGGTGGACGACCGGCACACCAACAT
CCTGTGCCTGAAAACCGAGTACGACATCACCGACCGGATGTTCCCCAACTGGGCCATGAAAACCATCAAC
CTGAACGAGAACAGCGAGCTGATGATCCAGCCCATCAAGAGCCTGCTGCAGACCATCACCCAGAGCCACC
GGGTGCTGGAAAAGTACATGCCCGCCAGAGTGATCTACCTGATCAACCAGGGCATCAACCCCCTGACCGT
GGAGCCCCAGCTGGTCGAGAAGATCATCTTCTTCAGCGACATCCTGGCCTTCAGCACCCTGACCGAGAAG
CTGCCCGTGAACGAGGTGGTCATCCTGGTCAACCGGTACTTCAGCATCTGCACCCGGATCATCAGCGCCT
ACGGCGGCGAAGTGACCAAATATATTGGCGATTGCGTGATGGCCAGCTTCACCAAAGAGCAGGGCGACGC
CGCCATCCGGACCAGCCTGGACATCATCTCCGAGCTGAAGCAGCTGCGGCACCACGTGGAGGCCACCAAC
CCCCTGCACCTGCTGTACACCGGCATCGGCCTGAGCTACGGCCACGTGATCGAGGGCAACATGGGCAGCA
GCCTGAAGATGGACCACACCCTGCTGGGGGACGCCGTGAACGTGGCCGCCAGGCTGGAAGCCCTGACAAG
ACAGCTGCCCTACGCCCTGGCCTTTACAGCCGGCGTGAAGAAGTGCTGCCAGGCCCAGTGGACCTTCATC
AACCTGGGAGCCCACCAGGTCAAGGGCAAGCAGGAAGCCATCGAGGTCTACACCGTGAATGAGGCCCAGA
AGTACTACGACACCCTGCAGATCACCCAGCTGATCCGGCAGACCCTGGAAAACGACAAGTAAACTAGTAA
GCTTATCGATAATCAACCTCTGGATTACAAAATTTGTGAAAGATTGACTGGTATTCTTAACTATGTTGCT
CCTTTTACGCTATGTGGATACGCTGCTTTAATGCCTTTGTATCATGCTATTGCTTCCCGTATGGCTTTCA
TTTTCTCCTCCTTGTATAAATCCTGGTTGCTGTCTCTTTATGAGGAGTTGTGGCCCGTTGTCAGGCAACG
TGGCGTGGTGTGCACTGTGTTTGCTGACGCAACCCCCACTGGTTGGGGCATTGCCACCACCTGTCAGCTC
CTTTCCGGGACTTTCGCTTTCCCCCTCCCTATTGCCACGGCGGAACTCATCGCCGCCTGCCTTGCCCGCT
GCTGGACAGGGGCTCGGCTGTTGGGCACTGACAATTCCGTGGTGTTGTCGGGGAAATCATCGTCCTTTCC
TTGGCTGCTCGCCTGTGTTGCCACCTGGATTCTGCGCGGGACGTCCTTCTGCTACGTCCCTTCGGCCCTC
AATCCAGCGGACCTTCCTTCCCGCGGCCTGCTGCCGGCTCTGCGGCCTCTTCCGCGTCTTCGCCTTCGCC
CTCAGACGAGTCGGATCTCCCTTTGGGCCGCCTCCCCGCATCGATACCGTCGACCTCGAGACGCGATCGC
GGCGCGCCGGCCTCTCTGGCCTCGACCTCGAGTCTAGAGATGATCTACGGGTGGCATCCCTGTGACCCCT
CCCCAGTGCCTCTCCTGGCCCTGGAAGTTGCCACTCCAGTGCCCACCAGCCTTGTCCTAATAAAATTAAG
TTGCATCATTTTGTCTGACTAGGTGTCCTTCTATAATATTATGGGGTGGAGGGGGGTGGTATGGAGCAAG
GGGCAAGTTGGGAAGACAACCTGTAGGGCCTGCGGGGTCTATTGGGAACCAAGCTGGAGTGCAGTGGCAC
AATCTTGGCTCACTGCAATCTCCGCCTCCTGGGTTCAAGCGATTCTCCTGCCTCAGCCTCCCGAGTTGTT
GGGATTCCAGGCATGCATGACCAGGCTCAGCTAATTTTTGTTTTTTTGGTAGAGACGGGGTTTCACCATA
TTGGCCAGGCTGGTCTCCAACTCCTAATCTCAGGTGATCTACCCACCTTGGCCTCCCAAATTGCTGGGAT
TACAGGCGTGAACCACTGCTCCCTTCCCTGTCCTTCTGATTTTGTAGGTAACCACGTGCGGACCGAGCGG
CCGCAGGAACCCCTAGTGATGGAGTTGGCCACTCCCTCTCTGCGCGCTCGCTCGCTCACTGAGGCCGGGC
GACCAAAGGTCGCCCGACGCCCGGGCTTTGCCCGGGCGGCCTCAGTGAGCGAGCGAGCGCGCAGCTGCCT
GCAGGGGCGCCTGATGCGGTATTTTCTCCTTACGCATCTGTGCGGTATTTCACACCGCATA
[142 nt withheld, positions 3772-3913]
C
[141 nt withheld, positions 3915-4055]
CCTTTGACGTTGGAGTCCACGTTCTTT
[37 nt withheld, positions 4083-4119]
ACCCTATCTCGGGCTATTCTTTTGATTTATAAGGGATTTTGCCGATTTCGGCCTATTGGTTAAAAAATGA
GCTGATTTAACAAAAATTTAACGCGAATTTTAACAAAATATTAACGTTTACAATTTTATGGTGCACTCTC
AGTACAATCTGCTCTGATGCCGCATAGTTAAGCCAGCCCCGACACCCGCCAACACCCGCTGACGCGCCCT
GACGGGCTTGTCTGCTCCCGGCATCCGCTTACAGACAAGCTGTGACCGTCTCCGGGAGCTGCATGTGTCA
GAGGTTTTCACCGTCATCACCGAAACGCGCGAGACGAAAGGGCCTCGTGATACGCCTATTTTTATAGGTT
AATGTCATGATAATAATGGTTTCTTAGACGTCAGGTGGCACTTTTCGGGGAAATGTGCGCGGAACCCCTA
TTTGTTTATTTTTCTAAATACATTCAAATATGTATCCGCTCATGAGACAATAACCCTGATAAATGCTTCA
ATAATATTGAAAAAGGAAGAGTATGAGTATTCAACATTTCCGTGTCGCCCTTATTCCCTTTTTTGCGGCA
TTTTGCCTTCCTGTTTTTGCTCACCCAGAAACGCTGGTGAAAGTAAAAGATGCTGAAGATCAGTTGGGTG
CACGAGTGGGTTACATCGAACTGGATCTCAACAGCGGTAAGATCCTTGAGAGTTTTCGCCCCGAAGAACG
TTTTCCAATGATGAGCACTTTTAAAGTTCTGCTATGTGGCGCGGTATTATCCCGTATTGACGCCGGGCAA
GAGCAACTCGGTCGCCGCATACACTATTCTCAGAATGACTTGGTTGAGTACTCACCAGTCACAGAAAAGC
ATCTTACGGATGGCATGACAGTAAGAGAATTATGCAGTGCTGCCATAACCATGAGTGATAACACTGCGGC
CAACTTACTTCTGACAACGATCGGAGGACCGAAGGAGCTAACCGCTTTTTTGCACAACATGGGGGATCAT
GTAACTCGCCTTGATCGTTGGGAACCGGAGCTGAATGAAGCCATACCAAACGACGAGCGTGACACCACGA
TGCCTGTAGCAATGGCAACAACGTTGCGCAAACTATTAACTGGCGAACTACTTACTCTAGCTTCCCGGCA
ACAATTAATAGACTGGATGGAGGCGGATAAAGTTGCAGGACCACTTCTGCGCTCGGCCCTTCCGGCTGGC
TGGTTTATTGCTGATAAATCTGGAGCCGGTGAGCGTGGGTCTCGCGGTATCATTGCAGCACTGGGGCCAG
ATGGTAAGCCCTCCCGTATCGTAGTTATCTACACGACGGGGAGTCAGGCAACTATGGATGAACGAAATAG
ACAGATCGCTGAGATAGGTGCCTCACTGATTAAGCATTGGTAACTGTCAGACCAAGTTTACTCATATATA
CTTTAGATTGATTTAAAACTTCATTTTTAATTTAAAAGGATCTAGGTGAAGATCCTTTTTGATAATCTCA
TGACCAAAATCCCTTAACGTGAGTTTTCGTTCCACTGAGCGTCAGACCCCGTAGAAAAGATCAAAGGATC
TTCTTGAGATCCTTTTTTTCTGCGCGTAATCTGCTGCTTGCAAACAAAAAAACCACCGCTACCAGCGGTG
GTTTGTTTGCCGGATCAAGAGCTACCAACTCTTTTTCCGAAGGTAACTGGCTTCAGCAGAGCGCAGATAC
CAAATACTGTCCTTCTAGTGTAGCCGTAGTTAGGCCACCACTTCAAGAACTCTGTAGCACCGCCTACATA
CCTCGCTCTGCTAATCCTGTTACCAGTGGCTGCTGCCAGTGGCGATAAGTCGTGTCTTACCGGGTTGGAC
TCAAGACGATAGTTACCGGATAAGGCGCAGCGGTCGGGCTGAACGGGGGGTTCGTGCACACAGCCCAGCT
TGGAGCGAACGACCTACACCGAACTGAGATACCTACAGCGTGAGCTATGAGAAAGCGCCACGCTTCCCGA
AGGGAGAAAGGCGGACAGGTATCCGGTAAGCGGCAGGGTCGGAACAGGAGAGCGCACGAGGGAGCTTCCA
GGGGGAAACGCCTGGTATCTTTATAGTCCTGTCGGGTTTCGCCACCTCTGACTTGAGCGTCGATTTTTGT
GATGCTCGTCAGGGGGGCGGAGCCTATGGAAAAACGCCAGCAACGCGGCCTTTTTACGGTTCCTGGCCTT
TTGCTGGCCTTTTGCTCACATGTCCTGCAGGCAGCTGCGCGCTCGCTCGCTCACTGAGGCCGCCCGGGCA
AAGCCCGGGCGTCGGGCGACCTTTGGTCGCCCGGCCTCAGTGAGCGAGCGAGCGCGCAGAGAGGGAGTGG
CCAACTCCATCACTAGGGGTTCCTGCGGCCGCACGCGTCGA
