Features (pLannotate 1.2.2; 15 found; start..end, strand, type, name):
     12..39      +  repeat_region  AAV2 ITR (fragment): inverted terminal repeat of adeno-associated virus serotype 2 inverted
     68..95      +  repeat_region  AAV2 ITR (fragment): inverted terminal repeat of adeno-associated virus serotype 2 inverted
    179..626     +  promoter       hSyn promoter: human synapsin I promoter; confers neuron-specific expression (Kügler et al., 2003)
    752..1465    +  CDS            Venus: Venus is a basic (constitutively fluorescent) yellow fluorescent protein published in 2002, derived from Aequorea victoria. It is reported to be a rapidly-maturing weak dimer with moderate acid sensitivity.
   2544..3132    +  misc_feature   WPRE: woodchuck hepatitis virus posttranscriptional regulatory element
   3133..3153    +  misc_feature   MCS (fragment): pBluescript multiple cloning site
   3219..3695    +  polyA_signal   hGH poly(A) signal: human growth hormone polyadenylation signal
   3735..3875    +  repeat_region  AAV2 ITR: inverted terminal repeat of adeno-associated virus serotype 2 inverted
   3880..3931    -  misc_feature   bom (fragment): basis of mobility region from pBR322
   3950..4405    +  rep_origin     f1 ori (sequence partly withheld): f1 bacteriophage origin of replication; arrow indicates direction of (+) strand synthesis
   4406..4455    -  misc_feature   bom (fragment): basis of mobility region from pBR322
   4557..4592    -  CDS            rop (fragment): Rop protein, which maintains plasmids at low copy number; rop
   4687..4791    +  promoter       AmpR promoter: bla
   4792..5652    +  CDS            AmpR: β-lactamase; bla; confers resistance to ampicillin, carbenicillin, and related antibiotics
   5823..6411    +  rep_origin     ori: high-copy-number ColE1/pMB1/pBR322/pUC origin of replication
>Addgene plasmid #165491 | pAAV Syn 2xLyn-ERex-Venus-bPAC(F198Y) | addgene full sequence | sequence record 330310 | Addgene NGS Result
CCTGCAGGCAGCTGCGCGCTCGCTCGCTCACTGAGGCCGCCCGGGCGTCGGGCGACCTTTGGTCGCCCGG
CCTCAGTGAGCGAGCGAGCGCGCAGAGAGGGAGTGGCCAACTCCATCACTAGGGGTTCCTGCGGCCGCAC
GCGTCGCTAGACTCGAGCTGCAGAGGGCCCTGCGTATGAGTGCAAGTGGGTTTTAGGACCAGGATGAGGC
GGGGTGGGGGTGCCTACCTGACGACCGACCCCGACCCACTGGACAAGCACCCAACCCCCATTCCCCAAAT
TGCGCATCCCCTATCAGAGAGGGGGAGGGGAAACAGGATGCGGCGAGGCGCGTGCGCACTGCCAGCTTCA
GCACCGCGGACAGTGCCTTCGCCCCCGCCTGGCGGCGCGCGCCACCGCCGCCTCAGCACTGAAGGCGCGC
TGACGTCACTCGCCGGTCCCCCGCAAACTCCCCTTCCCGGCCACCTTGGTCGCGTCCGCGCCGCCGCCGG
CCCAGCCGGACCGCACCACGCGAGGCGCGAGATAGGGGGGCACGGGCGCGACCATCTGCGCTGCGGCGCC
GGCGACTCAGCGCTGCCTCAGTCTGCGGTGGGCAGCGGAGGAGTCGTGTCGTGCCTGAGAGCGCAGTCGA
ATTCGCGGCCGCCACCATGGGATGTATCAAATCGAAAGGTAAGGACAGCCTGTCAGGAAGTGGTTGCATT
AAGAGCAAGGGAAAGGATTCGTTCTGCTATGAAAATGAAGTTGCCAGATCTGTGAGCAAGGGCGAGGAGC
TGTTCACCGGGGTGGTGCCCATCCTGGTCGAGCTGGACGGCGACGTAAACGGCCACAAGTTCAGCGTGTC
CGGCGAGGGCGAGGGCGATGCCACCTACGGCAAGCTGACCCTGAAGCTGATCTGCACCACCGGCAAGCTG
CCCGTGCCCTGGCCCACCCTCGTGACCACCCTGGGCTACGGCCTGCAGTGCTTCGCCCGCTACCCCGACC
ACATGAAGCAGCACGACTTCTTCAAGTCCGCCATGCCCGAAGGCTACGTCCAGGAGCGCACCATCTTCTT
CAAGGACGACGGCAACTACAAGACCCGCGCCGAGGTGAAGTTCGAGGGCGACACCCTGGTGAACCGCATC
GAGCTGAAGGGCATCGACTTCAAGGAGGACGGCAACATCCTGGGGCACAAGCTGGAGTACAACTACAACA
GCCACAACGTCTATATCACCGCCGACAAGCAGAAGAACGGCATCAAGGCCAACTTCAAGATCCGCCACAA
CATCGAGGACGGCGGCGTGCAGCTCGCCGACCACTACCAGCAGAACACCCCCATCGGCGACGGCCCCGTG
CTGCTGCCCGACAACCACTACCTGAGCTACCAGTCCGCCCTGAGCAAAGACCCCAACGAGAAGCGCGATC
ACATGGTCCTGCTGGAGTTCGTGACCGCCGCCGGGATCACTCTCGGCATGGACGAGCTGTACAAGCTCGA
GAAGATGAAGCGGCTGGTGTACATCAGCAAGATCAGCGGCCACCTGAGCCTGGAAGAGATCCAGCGGATC
GGCAAGGTGTCCATCAAGAACAACCAGCGGGACAACATCACCGGCGTGCTGCTGTACCTGCAGGGCCTGT
TCTTCCAGATCCTGGAAGGCGAGAACGAGAAGGTGGACAAGCTGTACAAGAAAATCCTGGTGGACGACCG
GCACACCAACATCCTGTGCCTGAAAACCGAGTACGACATCACCGACCGGATGTTCCCCAACTGGGCCATG
AAAACCATCAACCTGAACGAGAACAGCGAGCTGATGATCCAGCCCATCAAGAGCCTGCTGCAGACCATCA
CCCAGAGCCACCGGGTGCTGGAAAAGTACATGCCCGCCAGAGTGATCTACCTGATCAACCAGGGCATCAA
CCCCCTGACCGTGGAGCCCCAGCTGGTCGAGAAGATCATCTTCTTCAGCGACATCCTGGCCTTCAGCACC
CTGACCGAGAAGCTGCCCGTGAACGAGGTGGTCATCCTGGTCAACCGGTACTTCAGCATCTGCACCCGGA
TCATCAGCGCCTACGGCGGCGAAGTGACCAAATATATTGGCGATTGCGTGATGGCCAGCTTCACCAAAGA
GCAGGGCGACGCCGCCATCCGGACCAGCCTGGACATCATCTCCGAGCTGAAGCAGCTGCGGCACCACGTG
GAGGCCACCAACCCCCTGCACCTGCTGTACACCGGCATCGGCCTGAGCTACGGCCACGTGATCGAGGGCA
ACATGGGCAGCAGCCTGAAGATGGACCACACCCTGCTGGGGGACGCCGTGAACGTGGCCGCCAGGCTGGA
AGCCCTGACAAGACAGCTGCCCTACGCCCTGGCCTTTACAGCCGGCGTGAAGAAGTGCTGCCAGGCCCAG
TGGACCTTCATCAACCTGGGAGCCCACCAGGTCAAGGGCAAGCAGGAAGCCATCGAGGTCTACACCGTGA
ATGAGGCCCAGAAGTACTACGACACCCTGCAGATCACCCAGCTGATCCGGCAGACCCTGGAAAACGACAA
GTAGACTAGTTAAGCTTATCGATAATCAACCTCTGGATTACAAAATTTGTGAAAGATTGACTGGTATTCT
TAACTATGTTGCTCCTTTTACGCTATGTGGATACGCTGCTTTAATGCCTTTGTATCATGCTATTGCTTCC
CGTATGGCTTTCATTTTCTCCTCCTTGTATAAATCCTGGTTGCTGTCTCTTTATGAGGAGTTGTGGCCCG
TTGTCAGGCAACGTGGCGTGGTGTGCACTGTGTTTGCTGACGCAACCCCCACTGGTTGGGGCATTGCCAC
CACCTGTCAGCTCCTTTCCGGGACTTTCGCTTTCCCCCTCCCTATTGCCACGGCGGAACTCATCGCCGCC
TGCCTTGCCCGCTGCTGGACAGGGGCTCGGCTGTTGGGCACTGACAATTCCGTGGTGTTGTCGGGGAAAT
CATCGTCCTTTCCTTGGCTGCTCGCCTGTGTTGCCACCTGGATTCTGCGCGGGACGTCCTTCTGCTACGT
CCCTTCGGCCCTCAATCCAGCGGACCTTCCTTCCCGCGGCCTGCTGCCGGCTCTGCGGCCTCTTCCGCGT
CTTCGCCTTCGCCCTCAGACGAGTCGGATCTCCCTTTGGGCCGCCTCCCCGCATCGATACCGTCGACCTC
GAGACGCGATCGCGGCGCGCCATTCGATGGCCTCTCTGGCCTCGACCTCGAGTCTAGAGATGATCTACGG
GTGGCATCCCTGTGACCCCTCCCCAGTGCCTCTCCTGGCCCTGGAAGTTGCCACTCCAGTGCCCACCAGC
CTTGTCCTAATAAAATTAAGTTGCATCATTTTGTCTGACTAGGTGTCCTTCTATAATATTATGGGGTGGA
GGGGGGTGGTATGGAGCAAGGGGCAAGTTGGGAAGACAACCTGTAGGGCCTGCGGGGTCTATTGGGAACC
AAGCTGGAGTGCAGTGGCACAATCTTGGCTCACTGCAATCTCCGCCTCCTGGGTTCAAGCGATTCTCCTG
CCTCAGCCTCCCGAGTTGTTGGGATTCCAGGCATGCATGACCAGGCTCAGCTAATTTTTGTTTTTTTGGT
AGAGACGGGGTTTCACCATATTGGCCAGGCTGGTCTCCAACTCCTAATCTCAGGTGATCTACCCACCTTG
GCCTCCCAAATTGCTGGGATTACAGGCGTGAACCACTGCTCCCTTCCCTGTCCTTCTGATTTTGTAGGTA
ACCACGTGCGGACCGAGCGGCCGCAGGAACCCCTAGTGATGGAGTTGGCCACTCCCTCTCTGCGCGCTCG
CTCGCTCACTGAGGCCGGGCGACCAAAGGTCGCCCGACGCCCGGGCTTTGCCCGGGCGGCCTCAGTGAGC
GAGCGAGCGCGCAGCTGCCTGCAGGGGCGCCTGATGCGGTATTTTCTCCTTACGCATCTGTGCGGTATTT
CACACCGCATA
[95 nt withheld, positions 3932-4026]
T
[46 nt withheld, positions 4028-4073]
C
[141 nt withheld, positions 4075-4215]
CCTTTGACGTTGGAGTCCACGTTCTTT
[37 nt withheld, positions 4243-4279]
ACTCTATCTCGGGCTATTCTTTTGATTTATAAGGGATTTTGCCGATTTCGGTCTATTGGTTAAAAAATGA
GCTGATTTAACAAAAATTTAACGCGAATTTTAACAAAATATTAACGTTTACAATTTTATGGTGCACTCTC
AGTACAATCTGCTCTGATGCCGCATAGTTAAGCCAGCCCCGACACCCGCCAACACCCGCTGACGCGCCCT
GACGGGCTTGTCTGCTCCCGGCATCCGCTTACAGACAAGCTGTGACCGTCTCCGGGAGCTGCATGTGTCA
GAGGTTTTCACCGTCATCACCGAAACGCGCGAGACGAAAGGGCCTCGTGATACGCCTATTTTTATAGGTT
AATGTCATGATAATAATGGTTTCTTAGACGTCAGGTGGCACTTTTCGGGGAAATGTGCGCGGAACCCCTA
TTTGTTTATTTTTCTAAATACATTCAAATATGTATCCGCTCATGAGACAATAACCCTGATAAATGCTTCA
ATAATATTGAAAAAGGAAGAGTATGAGTATTCAACATTTCCGTGTCGCCCTTATTCCCTTTTTTGCGGCA
TTTTGCCTTCCTGTTTTTGCTCACCCAGAAACGCTGGTGAAAGTAAAAGATGCTGAAGATCAGTTGGGTG
CACGAGTGGGTTACATCGAACTGGATCTCAACAGCGGTAAGATCCTTGAGAGTTTTCGCCCCGAAGAACG
TTTTCCAATGATGAGCACTTTTAAAGTTCTGCTATGTGGCGCGGTATTATCCCGTATTGACGCCGGGCAA
GAGCAACTCGGTCGCCGCATACACTATTCTCAGAATGACTTGGTTGAGTACTCACCAGTCACAGAAAAGC
ATCTTACGGATGGCATGACAGTAAGAGAATTATGCAGTGCTGCCATAACCATGAGTGATAACACTGCGGC
CAACTTACTTCTGACAACGATCGGAGGACCGAAGGAGCTAACCGCTTTTTTGCACAACATGGGGGATCAT
GTAACTCGCCTTGATCGTTGGGAACCGGAGCTGAATGAAGCCATACCAAACGACGAGCGTGACACCACGA
TGCCTGTAGCAATGGCAACAACGTTGCGCAAACTATTAACTGGCGAACTACTTACTCTAGCTTCCCGGCA
ACAATTAATAGACTGGATGGAGGCGGATAAAGTTGCAGGACCACTTCTGCGCTCGGCCCTTCCGGCTGGC
TGGTTTATTGCTGATAAATCTGGAGCCGGTGAGCGTGGGTCTCGCGGTATCATTGCAGCACTGGGGCCAG
ATGGTAAGCCCTCCCGTATCGTAGTTATCTACACGACGGGGAGTCAGGCAACTATGGATGAACGAAATAG
ACAGATCGCTGAGATAGGTGCCTCACTGATTAAGCATTGGTAACTGTCAGACCAAGTTTACTCATATATA
CTTTAGATTGATTTAAAACTTCATTTTTAATTTAAAAGGATCTAGGTGAAGATCCTTTTTGATAATCTCA
TGACCAAAATCCCTTAACGTGAGTTTTCGTTCCACTGAGCGTCAGACCCCGTAGAAAAGATCAAAGGATC
TTCTTGAGATCCTTTTTTTCTGCGCGTAATCTGCTGCTTGCAAACAAAAAAACCACCGCTACCAGCGGTG
GTTTGTTTGCCGGATCAAGAGCTACCAACTCTTTTTCCGAAGGTAACTGGCTTCAGCAGAGCGCAGATAC
CAAATACTGTTCTTCTAGTGTAGCCGTAGTTAGGCCACCACTTCAAGAACTCTGTAGCACCGCCTACATA
CCTCGCTCTGCTAATCCTGTTACCAGTGGCTGCTGCCAGTGGCGATAAGTCGTGTCTTACCGGGTTGGAC
TCAAGACGATAGTTACCGGATAAGGCGCAGCGGTCGGGCTGAACGGGGGGTTCGTGCACACAGCCCAGCT
TGGAGCGAACGACCTACACCGAACTGAGATACCTACAGCGTGAGCTATGAGAAAGCGCCACGCTTCCCGA
AGGGAGAAAGGCGGACAGGTATCCGGTAAGCGGCAGGGTCGGAACAGGAGAGCGCACGAGGGAGCTTCCA
GGGGGAAACGCCTGGTATCTTTATAGTCCTGTCGGGTTTCGCCACCTCTGACTTGAGCGTCGATTTTTGT
GATGCTCGTCAGGGGGGCGGAGCCTATGGAAAAACGCCAGCAACGCGGCCTTTTTACGGTTCCTGGCCTT
TTGCTGGCCTTTTGCTCACATGT
